Addgene plasmid #134679: pET28b-GFP-tglG
Purpose: Expresses His6-GFP-TglG fusion in E. Coli
Depositing lab: Wilfred van der Donk. Depositing organization: University of Illinois at Urbana-Champaign. Publication: Use of a scaffold peptide in the biosynthesis of amino acid-derived natural products. Ting CP, Funk MA, Halaby SL, Zhang Z, Gonen T, van der Donk WA. Science. 2019 Jul 19;365(6450):280-284. doi: 10.1126/science.aau6232. PubMed 31320540.
Backbone
  Vector backbone: pET28b
  Vector type: Bacterial Expression
Growth in bacteria
  Bacterial resistance: Kanamycin, 50 μg/mL
  Growth temperature: 37°C
  Growth strain: DH5alpha
  Copy number: High Copy
Gene/Insert
  Gene/Insert name: TglG
  Species: Pseudomonas syringae pv. maculicola str. ES4326
  Insert size (bp): 873
  GenBank ID: EGH61607.1
  Promoter: T7
  Tag / fusion protein: His6-GFP (N terminal on insert)
  Cloning method: Restriction Enzyme; 5′ cloning site NdeI (destroyed during cloning); 3′ cloning site XhoI (destroyed during cloning)
  Sequencing primers: 5′ T7 promoter primer; 3′ T7 terminator primer
Terms and licenses: Academic/Nonprofit Terms; Industry Terms: Not Available to Industry
How to cite: pET28b-GFP-tglG was a gift from Wilfred van der Donk (Addgene plasmid # 134679 ; http://n2t.net/addgene:134679 ; RRID:Addgene_134679)
