[The description below was written by a language model from this plasmid's Addgene catalogue record and pLannotate feature annotations shown in this document.]
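Description:
pET28b-GFP-tglG is a bacterial expression plasmid built on the pET28b backbone for producing a His6-GFP-TglG fusion protein in E. coli. It is maintained through a ColE1/pBR322-type origin accompanied by the bom region and the rop gene. The catalogue lists it as high copy, although rop normally moderates copy number. Selection is by kanamycin through the aph(3')-Ia gene. An f1 origin is also present, along with short tetracycline-resistance fragments that are backbone remnants rather than functional markers.

The expression cassette is the standard pET arrangement: a T7 promoter followed by a lac operator and the T7 gene 10 ribosome binding site, with a T7 terminator downstream and a lacI gene on the plasmid supplying repressor. Transcription therefore depends on a host that provides T7 RNA polymerase and is induced with IPTG. The reading frame begins with the vector's N-terminal histidine tag (picked up by the annotation software as a fragment of a composite tag) and a thrombin cleavage site, followed by EGFP. The 873 bp tglG coding sequence from Pseudomonas syringae pv. maculicola ES4326 is not annotated by name but should lie in the unannotated stretch between EGFP and the terminator region. That gap is longer than the stated insert, so it probably also holds linker or other sequence that the record does not describe. A vector-derived C-terminal His-tag sequence is detected downstream, but the record does not indicate whether it is translated. The NdeI and XhoI cloning sites were destroyed during assembly.

The histidine tag allows affinity purification, and GFP gives a fluorescent fusion partner. The associated publication concerns the use of a scaffold peptide in the biosynthesis of amino acid-derived natural products, which suggests the plasmid was used to produce recombinant TglG for that work.
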