Features (pLannotate 1.2.2; 21 found; start..end, strand, type, name):
    226..244     +  promoter       T7 promoter: promoter for bacteriophage T7 RNA polymerase
    245..269     +  protein_bind   lac operator: The lac repressor binds to the lac operator to inhibit transcription in E. coli. This inhibition can be relieved by adding lactose or isopropyl-β-D-thiogalactopyranoside (IPTG). lac repressor encoded by lacI
    284..306     +  RBS            RBS: efficient ribosome binding site from bacteriophage T7 gene 10 (Olins and Rangwala, 1989)
    325..341     +  CDS            capTEV™ (fragment): composite tag for in vivo biotinylation, TEV protease cleavage, and 6xHis tagging
    352..369     +  CDS            thrombin site: thrombin recognition and cleavage site
    382..1098    +  CDS            EGFP: EGFP is a basic (constitutively fluorescent) green fluorescent protein published in 1996, derived from Aequorea victoria. It is reported to be a rapidly-maturing weak dimer with moderate acid sensitivity.
   2248..2265    +  CDS            9xHis (fragment): 9xHis affinity tag
   2275..2324    +  CDS            SET1 (fragment): solubility-enhancement tag derived from T7 phage gene 10B
   2332..2379    +  terminator     T7 terminator: transcription terminator for bacteriophage T7 RNA polymerase
   2416..2844    +  rep_origin     f1 ori (sequence partly withheld): f1 bacteriophage origin of replication; arrow indicates direction of (+) strand synthesis
   2897..2954    +  promoter       AmpR promoter (fragment): bla
   2963..3778    -  CDS            KanR: aminoglycoside phosphotransferase; aph(3')-Ia; confers resistance to kanamycin in bacteria or G418 (Geneticin®) in eukaryotes
   3900..4488    +  rep_origin     ori: high-copy-number ColE1/pMB1/pBR322/pUC origin of replication
   4674..4813    -  misc_feature   bom: basis of mobility region from pBR322
   4915..5106    -  CDS            rop: Rop protein, which maintains plasmids at low copy number; rop
   5123..5503    +  CDS            YPB1_ECOLX: Protein predicted: Swiss-Prot protein existence level 4. From Escherichia coli.
   5575..5866    -  CDS            TcR (fragment): tetracycline efflux protein; tet; confers resistance to tetracycline
   5881..5902    -  protein_bind   CAP binding site: CAP binding activates transcription in the presence of cAMP. E. coli catabolite activator protein
   5915..6997    -  CDS            lacI: lac repressor; lacI; The lac repressor binds to the lac operator to inhibit transcription in E. coli. This inhibition can be relieved by adding lactose or isopropyl-β-D-thiogalactopyranoside (IPTG).
   6998..7075    -  promoter       lacI promoter: lacI
   7083..204     -  CDS            TcR (fragment) (across the origin): tetracycline efflux protein; tet; confers resistance to tetracycline
>Addgene plasmid #134679 | pET28b-GFP-tglG | addgene full sequence | sequence record 305577 | Addgene NGS Result
GCAAGGAATGGTGCATGCAAGGAGATGGCGCCCAACAGTCCCCCGGCCACGGGGCCTGCCACCATACCCA
CGCCGAAACAAGCGCTCATGAGCCCGAAGTGGCGAGCCCGATCTTCCCCATCGGTGATGTCGGCGATATA
GGCGCCAGCAACCGCACCTGTGGCGCCGGTGATGCCGGCCACGATGCGTCCGGCGTAGAGGATCGAGATC
TCGATCCCGCGAAATTAATACGACTCACTATAGGGGAATTGTGAGCGGATAACAATTCCCCTCTAGAAAT
AATTTTGTTTAACTTTAAGAAGGAGATATACCATGGGCAGCAGCCATCATCATCATCATCACAGCAGCGG
CCTGGTGCCGCGCGGCAGCCATATGGCTAGCATGGTGAGCAAGGGCGAGGAGCTGTTCACCGGGGTGGTG
CCCATCCTGGTCGAGCTGGACGGCGACGTAAACGGCCACAAGTTCAGCGTGTCCGGCGAGGGCGAGGGCG
ATGCCACCTACGGCAAGCTGACCCTGAAGTTCATCTGCACCACCGGCAAGCTGCCCGTGCCCTGGCCCAC
CCTCGTGACCACCCTGACCTACGGCGTGCAGTGCTTCAGCCGCTACCCCGACCACATGAAGCAGCACGAC
TTCTTCAAGTCCGCCATGCCCGAAGGCTACGTCCAGGAGCGCACCATCTTCTTCAAGGACGACGGCAACT
ACAAGACCCGCGCCGAGGTGAAGTTCGAGGGCGACACCCTGGTGAACCGCATCGAGCTGAAGGGCATCGA
CTTCAAGGAGGACGGCAACATCCTGGGGCACAAGCTGGAGTACAACTACAACAGCCACAACGTCTATATC
ATGGCCGACAAGCAGAAGAACGGCATCAAGGTGAACTTCAAGATCCGCCACAACATCGAGGACGGCAGCG
TGCAGCTCGCCGACCACTACCAGCAGAACACCCCCATCGGCGACGGCCCCGTGCTGCTGCCCGACAACCA
CTACCTGAGCACCCAGTCCGCCCTGAGCAAAGACCCCAACGAGAAGCGCGATCACATGGTCCTGCTGGAG
TTCGTGACCGCCGCCGGGATCACTCTCGGCATGGACGAGCTGTACAAGATGACACACGCTTCCGATGTGT
CCGAGGTTATGAAACAGACTTCAATTGCGTCCTGTCTGCGCAACGATATTGTTGTCAGCGAGCGTGTGGA
GGCAGACGGCCGGTTGCGCTACAAGCTTTACGACCCCAGTAACGATATCGGTTTTGAGTTGGGTAAAACC
GAGTATGCACTGGCCCGCCTTTTTGATGGTGTATCCACACACGAAGAGATCTCCCGATACGCTGAAACCC
GGCACCGCATCAAGGTCAGTCAGACGAAACTGGTGCAGTTTGAAAGTCGCCTATTGAGTCTGAATATTCT
GTCGGGGGTAGATGGCGATCTTGAAAAACTTCGTGATCCCGCGACCGGTATTACCTATGGGCCTTTGAAG
AAATACCTGCTGATCAACCTGGTCAAGATGAATCCGCAGCCGGGCCTGGACTATGTTTACCCCAGCGTGC
GCTGGATATGCAGCGTACCGTTTTGTCTGGCGATGCTTGCGGCGTGTTTGGTCAGCTACGTCTACCTGGG
GATGCACTTCGGCGCATTTCAAGAAGATGTTCTCGCGGTGTATGTGCACAGCAATCAATGGCTGTGGTGG
CATTTTCCGGTCATCCTCAGTTCTATCGCACTGCACGAGTTCGGGCATGCCCTGGCCTGTCGACATTACA
AGGTTCAGGTCAGTGATTTCGGGATCGGCATTTATCTGTTGCTGGCCACCGGGTGGGTGCGGCCGGTTCA
GGAACAATGGAGTTCGTTGCCGAGGTATCAGCGCATCGTCACCATTTTGGCCGGGCCACTGGTCAGCCTT
GTTTACGCCACTGCAGGCATTGTGATCTGGGCTGCTTACGGTGAAGCGCAAGGTAACTTGCTTGCGCTGT
CGATTGTGATGATTGTGGCATCGTTCATCTCTCTGATTCCAACCTTGTTGCCAATGTTCAATGGCGACAC
TTACCTGGCCATCACCGAACTCATCAACGAGCCCCGGTTAAGGCAGCGCTCTTTCAACTATTTGAAAGCA
CGCTTGCGCGGGGCACCTTGTGAAACGTCAGTCCGGCTCCAACGCCTTTATCTGAGCACTGTATCGATCA
CCTGTCTTGGCTGGGTGTTGGTGTGGGGCTTCGTGCTGCAGACGCTTTTTCGTGTATTTCATAACCAGTG
ACTCGAGCACCACCACCACCACCACTGAGATCCGGCTGCTAACAAAGCCCGAAAGGAAGCTGAGTTGGCT
GCTGCCACCGCTGAGCAATAACTAGCATAACCCCTTGGGGCCTCTAAACGGGTCTTGAGGGGTTTTTTGC
TGAAAGGAGGAACTATATCCGGATTGGCGAATGGG
[124 nt withheld, positions 2416-2539]
C
[91 nt withheld, positions 2541-2631]
A
[49 nt withheld, positions 2633-2681]
CCTTTGACGTTGGAGTCCACGTTCTTT
[37 nt withheld, positions 2709-2745]
ACCCTATCTCGGTCTATTCTTTTGATTTATAAGGGATTTTGCCGATTTCGGCCTATTGGTTAAAAAATGA
GCTGATTTAACAAAAATTTAACGCGAATTTTAACAAAATATTAACGCTTACAATTTAGGTGGCACTTTTC
GGGGAAATGTGCGCGGAACCCCTATTTGTTTATTTTTCTAAATACATTCAAATATGTATCCGCTCATGAA
TTAATTCTTAGAAAAACTCATCGAGCATCAAATGAAACTGCAATTTATTCATATCAGGATTATCAATACC
ATATTTTTGAAAAAGCCGTTTCTGTAATGAAGGAGAAAACTCACCGAGGCAGTTCCATAGGATGGCAAGA
TCCTGGTATCGGTCTGCGATTCCGACTCGTCCAACATCAATACAACCTATTAATTTCCCCTCGTCAAAAA
TAAGGTTATCAAGTGAGAAATCACCATGAGTGACGACTGAATCCGGTGAGAATGGCAAAAGTTTATGCAT
TTCTTTCCAGACTTGTTCAACAGGCCAGCCATTACGCTCGTCATCAAAATCACTCGCATCAACCAAACCG
TTATTCATTCGTGATTGCGCCTGAGCGAGACGAAATACGCGATCGCTGTTAAAAGGACAATTACAAACAG
GAATCGAATGCAACCGGCGCAGGAACACTGCCAGCGCATCAACAATATTTTCACCTGAATCAGGATATTC
TTCTAATACCTGGAATGCTGTTTTCCCGGGGATCGCAGTGGTGAGTAACCATGCATCATCAGGAGTACGG
ATAAAATGCTTGATGGTCGGAAGAGGCATAAATTCCGTCAGCCAGTTTAGTCTGACCATCTCATCTGTAA
CATCATTGGCAACGCTACCTTTGCCATGTTTCAGAAACAACTCTGGCGCATCGGGCTTCCCATACAATCG
ATAGATTGTCGCACCTGATTGCCCGACATTATCGCGAGCCCATTTATACCCATATAAATCAGCATCCATG
TTGGAATTTAATCGCGGCCTAGAGCAAGACGTTTCCCGTTGAATATGGCTCATAACACCCCTTGTATTAC
TGTTTATGTAAGCAGACAGTTTTATTGTTCATGACCAAAATCCCTTAACGTGAGTTTTCGTTCCACTGAG
CGTCAGACCCCGTAGAAAAGATCAAAGGATCTTCTTGAGATCCTTTTTTTCTGCGCGTAATCTGCTGCTT
GCAAACAAAAAAACCACCGCTACCAGCGGTGGTTTGTTTGCCGGATCAAGAGCTACCAACTCTTTTTCCG
AAGGTAACTGGCTTCAGCAGAGCGCAGATACCAAATACTGTCCTTCTAGTGTAGCCGTAGTTAGGCCACC
ACTTCAAGAACTCTGTAGCACCGCCTACATACCTCGCTCTGCTAATCCTGTTACCAGTGGCTGCTGCCAG
TGGCGATAAGTCGTGTCTTACCGGGTTGGACTCAAGACGATAGTTACCGGATAAGGCGCAGCGGTCGGGC
TGAACGGGGGGTTCGTGCACACAGCCCAGCTTGGAGCGAACGACCTACACCGAACTGAGATACCTACAGC
GTGAGCTATGAGAAAGCGCCACGCTTCCCGAAGGGAGAAAGGCGGACAGGTATCCGGTAAGCGGCAGGGT
CGGAACAGGAGAGCGCACGAGGGAGCTTCCAGGGGGAAACGCCTGGTATCTTTATAGTCCTGTCGGGTTT
CGCCACCTCTGACTTGAGCGTCGATTTTTGTGATGCTCGTCAGGGGGGCGGAGCCTATGGAAAAACGCCA
GCAACGCGGCCTTTTTACGGTTCCTGGCCTTTTGCTGGCCTTTTGCTCACATGTTCTTTCCTGCGTTATC
CCCTGATTCTGTGGATAACCGTATTACCGCCTTTGAGTGAGCTGATACCGCTCGCCGCAGCCGAACGACC
GAGCGCAGCGAGTCAGTGAGCGAGGAAGCGGAAGAGCGCCTGATGCGGTATTTTCTCCTTACGCATCTGT
GCGGTATTTCACACCGCAATGGTGCACTCTCAGTACAATCTGCTCTGATGCCGCATAGTTAAGCCAGTAT
ACACTCCGCTATCGCTACGTGACTGGGTCATGGCTGCGCCCCGACACCCGCCAACACCCGCTGACGCGCC
CTGACGGGCTTGTCTGCTCCCGGCATCCGCTTACAGACAAGCTGTGACCGTCTCCGGGAGCTGCATGTGT
CAGAGGTTTTCACCGTCATCACCGAAACGCGCGAGGCAGCTGCGGTAAAGCTCATCAGCGTGGTCGTGAA
GCGATTCACAGATGTCTGCCTGTTCATCCGCGTCCAGCTCGTTGAGTTTCTCCAGAAGCGTTAATGTCTG
GCTTCTGATAAAGCGGGCCATGTTAAGGGCGGTTTTTTCCTGTTTGGTCACTGATGCCTCCGTGTAAGGG
GGATTTCTGTTCATGGGGGTAATGATACCGATGAAACGAGAGAGGATGCTCACGATACGGGTTACTGATG
ATGAACATGCCCGGTTACTGGAACGTTGTGAGGGTAAACAACTGGCGGTATGGATGCGGCGGGACCAGAG
AAAAATCACTCAGGGTCAATGCCAGCGCTTCGTTAATACAGATGTAGGTGTTCCACAGGGTAGCCAGCAG
CATCCTGCGATGCAGATCCGGAACATAATGGTGCAGGGCGCTGACTTCCGCGTTTCCAGACTTTACGAAA
CACGGAAACCGAAGACCATTCATGTTGTTGCTCAGGTCGCAGACGTTTTGCAGCAGCAGTCGCTTCACGT
TCGCTCGCGTATCGGTGATTCATTCTGCTAACCAGTAAGGCAACCCCGCCAGCCTAGCCGGGTCCTCAAC
GACAGGAGCACGATCATGCGCACCCGTGGGGCCGCCATGCCGGCGATAATGGCCTGCTTCTCGCCGAAAC
GTTTGGTGGCGGGACCAGTGACGAAGGCTTGAGCGAGGGCGTGCAAGATTCCGAATACCGCAAGCGACAG
GCCGATCATCGTCGCGCTCCAGCGAAAGCGGTCCTCGCCGAAAATGACCCAGAGCGCTGCCGGCACCTGT
CCTACGAGTTGCATGATAAAGAAGACAGTCATAAGTGCGGCGACGATAGTCATGCCCCGCGCCCACCGGA
AGGAGCTGACTGGGTTGAAGGCTCTCAAGGGCATCGGTCGAGATCCCGGTGCCTAATGAGTGAGCTAACT
TACATTAATTGCGTTGCGCTCACTGCCCGCTTTCCAGTCGGGAAACCTGTCGTGCCAGCTGCATTAATGA
ATCGGCCAACGCGCGGGGAGAGGCGGTTTGCGTATTGGGCGCCAGGGTGGTTTTTCTTTTCACCAGTGAG
ACGGGCAACAGCTGATTGCCCTTCACCGCCTGGCCCTGAGAGAGTTGCAGCAAGCGGTCCACGCTGGTTT
GCCCCAGCAGGCGAAAATCCTGTTTGATGGTGGTTAACGGCGGGATATAACATGAGCTGTCTTCGGTATC
GTCGTATCCCACTACCGAGATATCCGCACCAACGCGCAGCCCGGACTCGGTAATGGCGCGCATTGCGCCC
AGCGCCATCTGATCGTTGGCAACCAGCATCGCAGTGGGAACGATGCCCTCATTCAGCATTTGCATGGTTT
GTTGAAAACCGGACATGGCACTCCAGTCGCCTTCCCGTTCCGCTATCGGCTGAATTTGATTGCGAGTGAG
ATATTTATGCCAGCCAGCCAGACGCAGACGCGCCGAGACAGAACTTAATGGGCCCGCTAACAGCGCGATT
TGCTGGTGACCCAATGCGACCAGATGCTCCACGCCCAGTCGCGTACCGTCTTCATGGGAGAAAATAATAC
TGTTGATGGGTGTCTGGTCAGAGACATCAAGAAATAACGCCGGAACATTAGTGCAGGCAGCTTCCACAGC
AATGGCATCCTGGTCATCCAGCGGATAGTTAATGATCAGCCCACTGACGCGTTGCGCGAGAAGATTGTGC
ACCGCCGCTTTACAGGCTTCGACGCCGCTTCGTTCTACCATCGACACCACCACGCTGGCACCCAGTTGAT
CGGCGCGAGATTTAATCGCCGCGACAATTTGCGACGGCGCGTGCAGGGCCAGACTGGAGGTGGCAACGCC
AATCAGCAACGACTGTTTGCCCGCCAGTTGTTGTGCCACGCGGTTGGGAATGTAATTCAGCTCCGCCATC
GCCGCTTCCACTTTTTCCCGCGTTTTCGCAGAAACGTGGCTGGCCTGGTTCACCACGCGGGAAACGGTCT
GATAAGAGACACCGGCATACTCTGCGACATCGTATAACGTTACTGGTTTCACATTCACCACCCTGAATTG
ACTCTCTTCCGGGCGCTATCATGCCATACCGCGAAAGGTTTTGCGCCATTCGATGGTGTCCGGGATCTCG
ACGCTCTCCCTTATGCGACTCCTGCATTAGGAAGCAGCCCAGTAGTAGGTTGAGGCCGTTGAGCACCGCC
GCC
